>Addgene plasmid #51183 | pET21a-LuxT | depositor full sequence | sequence record 77559 | Full Sequence
TGGCGAATGGG
[124 nt withheld, positions 12-135]
C
[91 nt withheld, positions 137-227]
A
[49 nt withheld, positions 229-277]
CCTTTGACGTTGGAGTCCACGTTCTTT
[37 nt withheld, positions 305-341]
ACCCTATCTCGGTCTATTCTTTTGATTTATAAGGGATTTTGCCGATTTCGGCCTATTGGTTAAAAAATGA
GCTGATTTAACAAAAATTTAACGCGAATTTTAACAAAATATTAACGTTTACAATTTCAGGTGGCACTTTT
CGGGGAAATGTGCGCGGAACCCCTATTTGTTTATTTTTCTAAATACATTCAAATATGTATCCGCTCATGA
GACAATAACCCTGATAAATGCTTCAATAATATTGAAAAAGGAAGAGTATGAGTATTCAACATTTCCGTGT
CGCCCTTATTCCCTTTTTTGCGGCATTTTGCCTTCCTGTTTTTGCTCACCCAGAAACGCTGGTGAAAGTA
AAAGATGCTGAAGATCAGTTGGGTGCACGAGTGGGTTACATCGAACTGGATCTCAACAGCGGTAAGATCC
TTGAGAGTTTTCGCCCCGAAGAACGTTTTCCAATGATGAGCACTTTTAAAGTTCTGCTATGTGGCGCGGT
ATTATCCCGTATTGACGCCGGGCAAGAGCAACTCGGTCGCCGCATACACTATTCTCAGAATGACTTGGTT
GAGTACTCACCAGTCACAGAAAAGCATCTTACGGATGGCATGACAGTAAGAGAATTATGCAGTGCTGCCA
TAACCATGAGTGATAACACTGCGGCCAACTTACTTCTGACAACGATCGGAGGACCGAAGGAGCTAACCGC
TTTTTTGCACAACATGGGGGATCATGTAACTCGCCTTGATCGTTGGGAACCGGAGCTGAATGAAGCCATA
CCAAACGACGAGCGTGACACCACGATGCCTGCAGCAATGGCAACAACGTTGCGCAAACTATTAACTGGCG
AACTACTTACTCTAGCTTCCCGGCAACAATTAATAGACTGGATGGAGGCGGATAAAGTTGCAGGACCACT
TCTGCGCTCGGCCCTTCCGGCTGGCTGGTTTATTGCTGATAAATCTGGAGCCGGTGAGCGTGGGTCTCGC
GGTATCATTGCAGCACTGGGGCCAGATGGTAAGCCCTCCCGTATCGTAGTTATCTACACGACGGGGAGTC
AGGCAACTATGGATGAACGAAATAGACAGATCGCTGAGATAGGTGCCTCACTGATTAAGCATTGGTAACT
GTCAGACCAAGTTTACTCATATATACTTTAGATTGATTTAAAACTTCATTTTTAATTTAAAAGGATCTAG
GTGAAGATCCTTTTTGATAATCTCATGACCAAAATCCCTTAACGTGAGTTTTCGTTCCACTGAGCGTCAG
ACCCCGTAGAAAAGATCAAAGGATCTTCTTGAGATCCTTTTTTTCTGCGCGTAATCTGCTGCTTGCAAAC
AAAAAAACCACCGCTACCAGCGGTGGTTTGTTTGCCGGATCAAGAGCTACCAACTCTTTTTCCGAAGGTA
ACTGGCTTCAGCAGAGCGCAGATACCAAATACTGTCCTTCTAGTGTAGCCGTAGTTAGGCCACCACTTCA
AGAACTCTGTAGCACCGCCTACATACCTCGCTCTGCTAATCCTGTTACCAGTGGCTGCTGCCAGTGGCGA
TAAGTCGTGTCTTACCGGGTTGGACTCAAGACGATAGTTACCGGATAAGGCGCAGCGGTCGGGCTGAACG
GGGGGTTCGTGCACACAGCCCAGCTTGGAGCGAACGACCTACACCGAACTGAGATACCTACAGCGTGAGC
TATGAGAAAGCGCCACGCTTCCCGAAGGGAGAAAGGCGGACAGGTATCCGGTAAGCGGCAGGGTCGGAAC
AGGAGAGCGCACGAGGGAGCTTCCAGGGGGAAACGCCTGGTATCTTTATAGTCCTGTCGGGTTTCGCCAC
CTCTGACTTGAGCGTCGATTTTTGTGATGCTCGTCAGGGGGGCGGAGCCTATGGAAAAACGCCAGCAACG
CGGCCTTTTTACGGTTCCTGGCCTTTTGCTGGCCTTTTGCTCACATGTTCTTTCCTGCGTTATCCCCTGA
TTCTGTGGATAACCGTATTACCGCCTTTGAGTGAGCTGATACCGCTCGCCGCAGCCGAACGACCGAGCGC
AGCGAGTCAGTGAGCGAGGAAGCGGAAGAGCGCCTGATGCGGTATTTTCTCCTTACGCATCTGTGCGGTA
TTTCACACCGCATATATGGTGCACTCTCAGTACAATCTGCTCTGATGCCGCATAGTTAAGCCAGTATACA
CTCCGCTATCGCTACGTGACTGGGTCATGGCTGCGCCCCGACACCCGCCAACACCCGCTGACGCGCCCTG
ACGGGCTTGTCTGCTCCCGGCATCCGCTTACAGACAAGCTGTGACCGTCTCCGGGAGCTGCATGTGTCAG
AGGTTTTCACCGTCATCACCGAAACGCGCGAGGCAGCTGCGGTAAAGCTCATCAGCGTGGTCGTGAAGCG
ATTCACAGATGTCTGCCTGTTCATCCGCGTCCAGCTCGTTGAGTTTCTCCAGAAGCGTTAATGTCTGGCT
TCTGATAAAGCGGGCCATGTTAAGGGCGGTTTTTTCCTGTTTGGTCACTGATGCCTCCGTGTAAGGGGGA
TTTCTGTTCATGGGGGTAATGATACCGATGAAACGAGAGAGGATGCTCACGATACGGGTTACTGATGATG
AACATGCCCGGTTACTGGAACGTTGTGAGGGTAAACAACTGGCGGTATGGATGCGGCGGGACCAGAGAAA
AATCACTCAGGGTCAATGCCAGCGCTTCGTTAATACAGATGTAGGTGTTCCACAGGGTAGCCAGCAGCAT
CCTGCGATGCAGATCCGGAACATAATGGTGCAGGGCGCTGACTTCCGCGTTTCCAGACTTTACGAAACAC
GGAAACCGAAGACCATTCATGTTGTTGCTCAGGTCGCAGACGTTTTGCAGCAGCAGTCGCTTCACGTTCG
CTCGCGTATCGGTGATTCATTCTGCTAACCAGTAAGGCAACCCCGCCAGCCTAGCCGGGTCCTCAACGAC
AGGAGCACGATCATGCGCACCCGTGGGGCCGCCATGCCGGCGATAATGGCCTGCTTCTCGCCGAAACGTT
TGGTGGCGGGACCAGTGACGAAGGCTTGAGCGAGGGCGTGCAAGATTCCGAATACCGCAAGCGACAGGCC
GATCATCGTCGCGCTCCAGCGAAAGCGGTCCTCGCCGAAAATGACCCAGAGCGCTGCCGGCACCTGTCCT
ACGAGTTGCATGATAAAGAAGACAGTCATAAGTGCGGCGACGATAGTCATGCCCCGCGCCCACCGGAAGG
AGCTGACTGGGTTGAAGGCTCTCAAGGGCATCGGTCGAGATCCCGGTGCCTAATGAGTGAGCTAACTTAC
ATTAATTGCGTTGCGCTCACTGCCCGCTTTCCAGTCGGGAAACCTGTCGTGCCAGCTGCATTAATGAATC
GGCCAACGCGCGGGGAGAGGCGGTTTGCGTATTGGGCGCCAGGGTGGTTTTTCTTTTCACCAGTGAGACG
GGCAACAGCTGATTGCCCTTCACCGCCTGGCCCTGAGAGAGTTGCAGCAAGCGGTCCACGCTGGTTTGCC
CCAGCAGGCGAAAATCCTGTTTGATGGTGGTTAACGGCGGGATATAACATGAGCTGTCTTCGGTATCGTC
GTATCCCACTACCGAGATATCCGCACCAACGCGCAGCCCGGACTCGGTAATGGCGCGCATTGCGCCCAGC
GCCATCTGATCGTTGGCAACCAGCATCGCAGTGGGAACGATGCCCTCATTCAGCATTTGCATGGTTTGTT
GAAAACCGGACATGGCACTCCAGTCGCCTTCCCGTTCCGCTATCGGCTGAATTTGATTGCGAGTGAGATA
TTTATGCCAGCCAGCCAGACGCAGACGCGCCGAGACAGAACTTAATGGGCCCGCTAACAGCGCGATTTGC
TGGTGACCCAATGCGACCAGATGCTCCACGCCCAGTCGCGTACCGTCTTCATGGGAGAAAATAATACTGT
TGATGGGTGTCTGGTCAGAGACATCAAGAAATAACGCCGGAACATTAGTGCAGGCAGCTTCCACAGCAAT
GGCATCCTGGTCATCCAGCGGATAGTTAATGATCAGCCCACTGACGCGTTGCGCGAGAAGATTGTGCACC
GCCGCTTTACAGGCTTCGACGCCGCTTCGTTCTACCATCGACACCACCACGCTGGCACCCAGTTGATCGG
CGCGAGATTTAATCGCCGCGACAATTTGCGACGGCGCGTGCAGGGCCAGACTGGAGGTGGCAACGCCAAT
CAGCAACGACTGTTTGCCCGCCAGTTGTTGTGCCACGCGGTTGGGAATGTAATTCAGCTCCGCCATCGCC
GCTTCCACTTTTTCCCGCGTTTTCGCAGAAACGTGGCTGGCCTGGTTCACCACGCGGGAAACGGTCTGAT
AAGAGACACCGGCATACTCTGCGACATCGTATAACGTTACTGGTTTCACATTCACCACCCTGAATTGACT
CTCTTCCGGGCGCTATCATGCCATACCGCGAAAGGTTTTGCGCCATTCGATGGTGTCCGGGATCTCGACG
CTCTCCCTTATGCGACTCCTGCATTAGGAAGCAGCCCAGTAGTAGGTTGAGGCCGTTGAGCACCGCCGCC
GCAAGGAATGGTGCATGCAAGGAGATGGCGCCCAACAGTCCCCCGGCCACGGGGCCTGCCACCATACCCA
CGCCGAAACAAGCGCTCATGAGCCCGAAGTGGCGAGCCCGATCTTCCCCATCGGTGATGTCGGCGATATA
GGCGCCAGCAACCGCACCTGTGGCGCCGGTGATGCCGGCCACGATGCGTCCGGCGTAGAGGATCGAGATC
TCGATCCCGCGAAATTAATACGACTCACTATAGGGGAATTGTGAGCGGATAACAATTCCCCTCTAGAATA
ATTTTGTTTAACTTTAAGAAGGAGATATACCATGGGCAGCAGCCATCATCATCATCATCACAGCAGCGGC
CTGGAAGTTCTGTTCCAGGGGCCCCATATGCCTCGTCGTAGCAAAGAAGATACCGAAATTACCATCCAGA
AAATTATGGATGCCGTTGTTGATCAGCTGCTGCGTCTGGGTTATGATAAAATGAGCTATACCACCCTGAG
CCAGCAGACCGGTGTTAGCCGTACCGGTATTAGCCATCATTTTCCGAAAAAAACCGATTTTACCGCAGCA
CTGGATGGTCGTATCTTTAAAATGTTTGTGGAACATCTGGAATTTGATAAAGGCCTGGAAGCATTTAGCA
AAAGCTGGATTACCGCACTGGAAGATAGCGAATTTCTGGCAATTCTGCGTCTGCTGTTTCATCATATTGT
TACCAGCGAAAGCGCACATGAATTTGCAGCAAATGGTATTGATCGCCTGTATAAAATGGCCGAAAGCCAG
TTTGGTGCAGGTAGCGATAAAGAACTGGAATGGCTGATTGGTCGTAGCCTGATTCAGATGAGCAAATAAG
GATCCAAGCTTGCGGCCGCACTCGAGCACCACCACCACCACCACTGAGATCCGGCTGCTAACAAAGCCCG
AAAGGAAGCTGAGTTGGCTGCTGCCACCGCTGAGCAATAACTAGCATAACCCCTTGGGGCCTCTAAACGG
GTCTTGAGGGGTTTTTTGCTGAAAGGAGGAACTATATCCGGAT
Features (pLannotate 1.2.2; 19 found; start..end, strand, type, name):
     12..467     +  rep_origin     f1 ori (sequence partly withheld): f1 bacteriophage origin of replication; arrow indicates direction of (+) strand synthesis
    494..598     +  promoter       AmpR promoter: bla
    599..1459    +  CDS            AmpR: β-lactamase; bla; confers resistance to ampicillin, carbenicillin, and related antibiotics
   1630..2218    +  rep_origin     ori: high-copy-number ColE1/pMB1/pBR322/pUC origin of replication
   2404..2546    -  misc_feature   bom: basis of mobility region from pBR322
   2648..2839    -  CDS            rop: Rop protein, which maintains plasmids at low copy number; rop
   2856..3236    +  CDS            YPB1_ECOLX: Protein predicted: Swiss-Prot protein existence level 4. From Escherichia coli.
   3308..3599    -  CDS            TcR (fragment): tetracycline efflux protein; tet; confers resistance to tetracycline
   3614..3635    -  protein_bind   CAP binding site: CAP binding activates transcription in the presence of cAMP. E. coli catabolite activator protein
   3648..4730    -  CDS            lacI: lac repressor; lacI; The lac repressor binds to the lac operator to inhibit transcription in E. coli. This inhibition can be relieved by adding lactose or isopropyl-β-D-thiogalactopyranoside (IPTG).
   4731..4808    -  promoter       lacI promoter: lacI
   4816..5095    -  CDS            TcR (fragment): tetracycline efflux protein; tet; confers resistance to tetracycline
   5117..5135    +  promoter       T7 promoter: promoter for bacteriophage T7 RNA polymerase
   5136..5160    +  protein_bind   lac operator: The lac repressor binds to the lac operator to inhibit transcription in E. coli. This inhibition can be relieved by adding lactose or isopropyl-β-D-thiogalactopyranoside (IPTG). lac repressor encoded by lacI
   5174..5196    +  RBS            RBS: efficient ribosome binding site from bacteriophage T7 gene 10 (Olins and Rangwala, 1989)
   5215..5231    +  CDS            capTEV™ (fragment): composite tag for in vivo biotinylation, TEV protease cleavage, and 6xHis tagging
   5758..5775    +  CDS            9xHis (fragment): 9xHis affinity tag
   5785..5834    +  CDS            SET1 (fragment): solubility-enhancement tag derived from T7 phage gene 10B
   5842..5889    +  terminator     T7 terminator: transcription terminator for bacteriophage T7 RNA polymerase
