[The description below was written by a language model from this plasmid's Addgene catalogue record and pLannotate feature annotations shown in this document.]
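Description:
pET21a-LuxT is a bacterial expression plasmid built on the pET21a backbone that carries a synthesized coding sequence for LuxT, a protein from Vibrio harveyi (insert recorded as 462 bp). It comes from a synthetic-biology effort that mined prokaryotic genomes for repressors usable in orthogonal genetic logic gates. The depositor notes that the gene fragment was synthesized commercially and inserted into the vector by the supplier; the cloning method is otherwise unrecorded.

The 5.9 kb plasmid replicates in E. coli through a ColE1/pMB1-type origin and is selected with ampicillin via the bla gene under its own promoter. The catalogue lists it as high copy, although the feature table also annotates the rop gene and the bom region inherited from pBR322, which normally moderate copy number. An f1 origin is present for single-stranded DNA production, and the short tetracycline-resistance fragments are nonfunctional pBR322 remnants.

Expression is driven by a T7 promoter immediately followed by a lac operator, with the phage T7 gene 10 ribosome binding site upstream and the T7 terminator downstream. A plasmid-borne lacI gene supplies the repressor. Transcription therefore requires a host providing T7 RNA polymerase and is induced with IPTG.

The catalogue describes an N-terminal 6x-His tag. The feature table shows a short His-containing tag fragment just after the RBS and a second His stretch downstream of the insert region, the usual position of the pET21a C-terminal tag. Whether that second tag is translated depends on the insert's stop codon, which the record does not state. LuxT itself is not annotated but would occupy the gap between these elements. The plasmid is suited to overproducing and affinity-purifying LuxT.
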