Addgene plasmid #51183: pET21a-LuxT
Depositing lab: Christopher Voigt. Depositing organization: University of California, San Francisco (UCSF). Publication: Genomic mining of prokaryotic repressors for orthogonal logic gates. Stanton BC, Nielsen AA, Tamsir A, Clancy K, Peterson T, Voigt CA. Nat Chem Biol. 2013 Dec 8. doi: 10.1038/nchembio.1411. PubMed 24316737.
Backbone
  Vector backbone: pET21a
  Vector type: Bacterial Expression, Synthetic Biology
Growth in bacteria
  Bacterial resistance: Ampicillin, 100 μg/mL
  Growth temperature: 37°C
  Growth strain: DH10B
  Copy number: High Copy
Gene/Insert
  Gene/Insert name: LuxT
  Species: Vibrio harveyi
  Insert size (bp): 462
  Promoter: T7
  Tag / fusion protein: 6x-his (N terminal on backbone)
  Cloning method: Unknown
  Sequencing primers: 5′ T7 short
Terms and licenses: Academic/Nonprofit Terms; Industry Terms: Not Available to Industry
Depositor comments: UCSF Case No. SF11-016-2; U.S. Patent Application 13/489,205. GeneArt inserted the synthesized fragment into a pET21a vector.
How to cite: pET21a-LuxT was a gift from Christopher Voigt (Addgene plasmid # 51183 ; http://n2t.net/addgene:51183 ; RRID:Addgene_51183)
