>Addgene plasmid #51183 | pET21a-LuxT | depositor partial sequence | sequence record 77560 | repressor ORF
ATGCCTCGTCGTAGCAAAGAAGATACCGAAATTACCATCCAGAAAATTATGGATGCCGTTGTTGATCAGC
TGCTGCGTCTGGGTTATGATAAAATGAGCTATACCACCCTGAGCCAGCAGACCGGTGTTAGCCGTACCGG
TATTAGCCATCATTTTCCGAAAAAAACCGATTTTACCGCAGCACTGGATGGTCGTATCTTTAAAATGTTT
GTGGAACATCTGGAATTTGATAAAGGCCTGGAAGCATTTAGCAAAAGCTGGATTACCGCACTGGAAGATA
GCGAATTTCTGGCAATTCTGCGTCTGCTGTTTCATCATATTGTTACCAGCGAAAGCGCACATGAATTTGC
AGCAAATGGTATTGATCGCCTGTATAAAATGGCCGAAAGCCAGTTTGGTGCAGGTAGCGATAAAGAACTG
GAATGGCTGATTGGTCGTAGCCTGATTCAGATGAGCAAATAA
