>Addgene plasmid #51183 | pET21a-LuxT | addgene partial sequence | sequence record 80174 | pBRrevBam 5'-GGTGATGTCGGCGATATAGG-3'
GCCGGCCACGATGCGTCCGGCGTAGAGGATCGAGATCTCGATCCCGCGAAATTAATACGACTCACTATAG
GGGAATTGTGAGCGGATAACAATTCCCCTCTAGAAATAATTTTGTTTAACTTTAAGAAGGAGATATACCA
TGGGCAGCAGCCATCATCATCATCATCACAGCAGCGGCCTGGAAGTTCTGTTCCAGGGGCCCCATATGCC
TCGTCGTAGCAAAGAAGATACCGAAATTACCATCCAGAAAATTATGGATGCCGTTGTTGATCAGCTGCTG
CGTCTGGGTTATGATAAAATGAGCTATACCACCCTGAGCCAGCAGACCGGTGTTAGCCGTACCGGTATTA
GCCATCATTTTCCGAAAAAAACCGATTTTACCGCAGCACTGGATGGTCGTATCTTTAAAATGTTTGTGGA
ACATCTGGAATTTGATAAAGGCCTGGAAGCATTTAGCAAAAGCTGGATTACCGCACTGGAAGATAGCGAA
TTTCTGGCAATTCTGCGTCTGCTGTTTCATCATATTGTTACCAGCGAAAGCGCACATGAATTTGCAGCAA
ATGGTATTGATCGCCTGTATAAAATGGCCGAAAGCCAGTTTGGTGCAGGTAGCGATAAAGAACTGGAATG
GCTGATTGGTCGTAGCCTGATTCAGATGAGCAAATAAGGATCCAAGCTTGCGGCCGCACTCGAGCACCAC
CACCACCACCACTGAGATCCGGCTGCTAACAAAGCCCGAAAGGAAGCTGAGTTGGCTGCTGCCACCGCTG
AGCAATAACTAGCATAACCCCTTGGGGCCTCTAAACGGGTCTTGAGGGGTTTTTTGCTGAAA
